>Addgene plasmid #177595 | pEcProRSH6 | addgene full sequence | sequence record 351505 | Addgene NGS Result
CACCAGTGAGACGGGCAACAGCTGATTGCCCTTCACCGCCTGGCCCTGAGAGAGTTGCAGCAAGCGGTCC
ACGCTGGTTTGCCCCAGCAGGCGAAAATCCTGTTTGATGGTGGTTAACGGCGGGATATAACATGAGCTGT
CTTCGGTATCGTCGTATCCCACTACCGAGATATCCGCACCAACGCGCAGCCCGGACTCGGTAATGGCGCG
CATTGCGCCCAGCGCCATCTGATCGTTGGCAACCAGCATCGCAGTGGGAACGATGCCCTCATTCAGCATT
TGCATGGTTTGTTGAAAACCGGACATGGCACTCCAGTCGCCTTCCCGTTCCGCTATCGGCTGAATTTGAT
TGCGAGTGAGATATTTATGCCAGCCAGCCAGACGCAGACGCGCCGAGACAGAACTTAATGGGCCCGCTAA
CAGCGCGATTTGCTGGTGACCCAATGCGACCAGATGCTCCACGCCCAGTCGCGTACCGTCTTCATGGGAG
AAAATAATACTGTTGATGGGTGTCTGGTCAGAGACATCAAGAAATAACGCCGGAACATTAGTGCAGGCAG
CTTCCACAGCAATGGCATCCTGGTCATCCAGCGGATAGTTAATGATCAGCCCACTGACGCGTTGCGCGAG
AAGATTGTGCACCGCCGCTTTACAGGCTTCGACGCCGCTTCGTTCTACCATCGACACCACCACGCTGGCA
CCCAGTTGATCGGCGCGAGATTTAATCGCCGCGACAATTTGCGACGGCGCGTGCAGGGCCAGACTGGAGG
TGGCAACGCCAATCAGCAACGACTGTTTGCCCGCCAGTTGTTGTGCCACGCGGTTGGGAATGTAATTCAG
CTCCGCCATCGCCGCTTCCACTTTTTCCCGCGTTTTCGCAGAAACGTGGCTGGCCTGGTTCACCACGCGG
GAAACGGTCTGATAAGAGACACCGGCATACTCTGCGACATCGTATAACGTTACTGGTTTCACATTCACCA
CCCTGAATTGACTCTCTTCCGGGCGCTATCATGCCATACCGCGAAAGGTTTTGCGCCATTCGATGGTGTC
CGGGATCTCGACGCTCTCCCTTATGCGACTCCTGCATTAGGAAGCAGCCCAGTAGTAGGTTGAGGCCGTT
GAGCACCGCCGCCGCAAGGAATGGTGCATGCAAGGAGATGGCGCCCAACAGTCCCCCGGCCACGGGGCCT
GCCACCATACCCACGCCGAAACAAGCGCTCATGAGCCCGAAGTGGCGAGCCCGATCTTCCCCATCGGTGA
TGTCGGCGATATAGGCGCCAGCAACCGCACCTGTGGCGCCGGTGATGCCGGCCACGATGCGTCCGGCGTA
GAGGATCGAGATCTCGATCCCGCGAAATTAATACGACTCACTATAGGGGAATTGTGAGCGGATAACAATT
CCCCTCTAGAAATAATTTTGTTTAACTTTAAGAAGGAGATATAAGGATGCGTACTAGCCAATACCTGCTC
TCCACTCTCAAGGAGACACCTGCCGACGCCGAGGTGATCAGCCATCAGCTGATGCTGCGCGCCGGGATGA
TCCGCAAGCTGGCCTCCGGGTTATATACCTGGCTGCCGACCGGCGTGCGCGTTCTGAAAAAAGTCGAAAA
CATCGTGCGTGAAGAGATGAACAACGCCGGTGCGATCGAGGTGTCGATGCCGGTGGTTCAGCCAGCCGAT
TTGTGGCAAGAGAGTGGTCGTTGGGAACAGTACGGTCCGGAACTGCTGCGTTTTGTTGACCGTGGCGAGC
GTCCGTTCGTACTCGGCCCAACTCATGAAGAAGTTATCACTGACCTGATTCGTAACGAGCTTAGCTCTTA
CAAACAGCTGCCGCTGAACTTCTATCAGATCCAGACCAAGTTCCGCGACGAAGTGCGTCCGCGTTTCGGC
GTCATGCGTTCCCGCGAATTCCTGATGAAAGATGCTTACTCTTTCCATACTTCTCAGGAATCCCTGCAGG
AAACCTACGATGCAATGTATGCGGCCTACAGCAAAATCTTCAGCCGCATGGGGCTGGATTTCCGCGCCGT
ACAAGCCGACACCGGTTCTATCGGCGGCAGCGCCTCTCACGAATTCCAGGTGCTGGCGCAGAGCGGTGAA
GACGATGTGGTCTTCTCCGACACCTCTGACTATGCAGCGAACATTGAACTGGCAGAAGCTATCGCGCCGA
AAGAACCGCGCGCTGCTGCTACCCAGGAAATGACGCTGGTTGATACGCCGAACGCGAAAACCATCGCGGA
ACTGGTTGAACAGTTCAATCTGCCGATTGAGAAAACGGTTAAGACTCTGCTGGTTAAAGCGGTTGAAGGC
AGCAGCTTCCCGCAGGTTGCGCTGCTGGTGCGCGGTGATCACGAGCTGAACGAAGTTAAAGCAGAAAAAC
TGCCGCAGGTTGCAAGCCCGCTGACTTTCGCGACCGAAGAAGAAATTCGTGCCGTGGTTAAAGCCGGTCC
GGGTTCACTGGGTCCGGTAAACATGCCGATTCCGGTGGTGATTGACCGTACCGTTGCGGCGATGAGTGAT
TTCGCTGCTGGTGCTAACATCGATGGTAAACACTACTTCGGCATCAACTGGGATCGCGATGTCGCTACCC
CGGAAGTTGCAGATATCCGTAACGTGGTGGCTGGCGATCCAAGCCCGGATGGCCAGGGTAGGCTGCTGAT
CAAACGTGGTATCGAAGTTGGTCACATCTTCCAGCTGGGTACCAAGTACTCCGAAGCACTGAAAGCCTCC
GTACAGGGTGAAGATGGCCGTAACCAAATCCTGACGATGGGTTGCTACGGTATCGGGGTAACGCGTGTGG
TAGCTGCGGCGATTGAGCAGAACTACGACGAACGAGGCATCGTATGGCCTGACGCTATCGCGCCGTTCCA
GGTGGCGATTCTGCCGATGAACATGCACAAATCCTTCCGCGTACAAGAGCTTGCTGAGAAACTGTACAGC
GAACTGCGTGCACAAGGTATCGAAGTGCTGCTGGATGACCGCAAAGAGCGTCCGGGCGTGATGTTTGCTG
ATATGGAACTGATCGGTATTCCGCACACTATTGTGCTGGGCGACCGTAACCTCGACAACGACGATATCGA
ATATAAATATCGTCGCAACGGCGAGAAACAGTTAATTAAGACTGGTGACATCGTCGAATATCTGGTGAAA
CAGATTAAAGGCCACCATCACCATCATCACTGAGATCCGGCTGCTAACAAAGCCCGAAAGGAAGCTGAGT
TGGCTGCTGCCACCGCTGAGCAATAACTAGCATAACCCCTTGGGGCCTCTAAACGGGTCTTGAGGGGTTT
TTTGCTGAAAGGAGGAACTATATCCGGATTGGCGAATGGG
[124 nt withheld, positions 3331-3454]
C
[91 nt withheld, positions 3456-3546]
A
[49 nt withheld, positions 3548-3596]
CCTTTGACGTTGGAGTCCACGTTCTTT
[37 nt withheld, positions 3624-3660]
ACCCTATCTCGGTCTATTCTTTTGATTTATAAGGGATTTTGCCGATTTCGGCCTATTGGTTAAAAAATGA
GCTGATTTAACAAAAATTTAACGCGAATTTTAACAAAATATTAACGCTTACAATTTAGGTGGCACTTTTC
GGGGAAATGTGCGCGGAACCCCTATTTGTTTATTTTTCTAAATACATTCAAATATGTATCCGCTCATGAG
ACAATAACCCTGATAAATGCTTCAATAATATTGAAAAAGGAAGAGTATGAGTATTCAACATTTCCGTGTC
GCCCTTATTCCCTTTTTTGCGGCATTTTGCCTTCCTGTTTTTGCTCACCCAGAAACGCTGGTGAAAGTAA
AAGATGCTGAAGATCAGTTGGGTGCACGAGTGGGTTACATCGAACTGGATCTCAACAGCGGTAAGATCCT
TGAGAGTTTTCGCCCCGAAGAACGTTTTCCAATGATGAGCACTTTTAAAGTTCTGCTATGTGGCGCGGTA
TTATCCCGTATTGACGCCGGGCAAGAGCAACTCGGTCGCCGCATACACTATTCTCAGAATGACTTGGTTG
AGTACTCACCAGTCACAGAAAAGCATCTTACGGATGGCATGACAGTAAGAGAATTATGCAGTGCTGCCAT
AACCATGAGTGATAACACTGCGGCCAACTTACTTCTGACAACGATCGGAGGACCGAAGGAGCTAACCGCT
TTTTTGCACAACATGGGGGATCATGTAACTCGCCTTGATCGTTGGGAACCGGAGCTGAATGAAGCCATAC
CAAACGACGAGCGTGACACCACGATGCCTGCAGCAATGGCAACAACGTTGCGCAAACTATTAACTGGCGA
ACTACTTACTCTAGCTTCCCGGCAACAATTAATAGACTGGATGGAGGCGGATAAAGTTGCAGGACCACTT
CTGCGCTCGGCCCTTCCGGCTGGCTGGTTTATTGCTGATAAATCTGGAGCCGGTGAGCGTGGGTCTCGCG
GTATCATTGCAGCACTGGGGCCAGATGGTAAGCCCTCCCGTATCGTAGTTATCTACACGACGGGGAGTCA
GGCAACTATGGATGAACGAAATAGACAGATCGCTGAGATAGGTGCCTCACTGATTAAGCATTGGTAACTG
TCAGACCAAGTTTACTCATATATACTTTAGATTGATTTAAAACTTCATTTTTAATTTAAAAGGATCTAGG
TGAAGATCCTTTTTGATAATCTCATGACCAAAATCCCTTAACGTGAGTTTTCGTTCCACTGAGCGTCAGA
CCCCGTAGAAAAGATCAAAGGATCTTCTTGAGATCCTTTTTTTCTGCGCGTAATCTGCTGCTTGCAAACA
AAAAAACCACCGCTACCAGCGGTGGTTTGTTTGCCGGATCAAGAGCTACCAACTCTTTTTCCGAAGGTAA
CTGGCTTCAGCAGAGCGCAGATACCAAATACTGTCCTTCTAGTGTAGCCGTAGTTAGGCCACCACTTCAA
GAACTCTGTAGCACCGCCTACATACCTCGCTCTGCTAATCCTGTTACCAGTGGCTGCTGCCAGTGGCGAT
AAGTCGTGTCTTACCGGGTTGGACTCAAGACGATAGTTACCGGATAAGGCGCAGCGGTCGGGCTGAACGG
GGGGTTCGTGCACACAGCCCAGCTTGGAGCGAACGACCTACACCGAACTGAGATACCTACAGCGTGAGCT
ATGAGAAAGCGCCACGCTTCCCGAAGGGAGAAAGGCGGACAGGTATCCGGTAAGCGGCAGGGTCGGAACA
GGAGAGCGCACGAGGGAGCTTCCAGGGGGAAACGCCTGGTATCTTTATAGTCCTGTCGGGTTTCGCCACC
TCTGACTTGAGCGTCGATTTTTGTGATGCTCGTCAGGGGGGCGGAGCCTATGGAAAAACGCCAGCAACGC
GGCCTTTTTACGGTTCCTGGCCTTTTGCTGGCCTTTTGCTCACATGTTCTTTCCTGCGTTATCCCCTGAT
TCTGTGGATAACCGTATTACCGCCTTTGAGTGAGCTGATACCGCTCGCCGCAGCCGAACGACCGAGCGCA
GCGAGTCAGTGAGCGAGGAAGCGGAAGAGCGCCTGATGCGGTATTTTCTCCTTACGCATCTGTGCGGTAT
TTCACACCGCAATGGTGCACTCTCAGTACAATCTGCTCTGATGCCGCATAGTTAAGCCAGTATACACTCC
GCTATCGCTACGTGACTGGGTCATGGCTGCGCCCCGACACCCGCCAACACCCGCTGACGCGCCCTGACGG
GCTTGTCTGCTCCCGGCATCCGCTTACAGACAAGCTGTGACCGTCTCCGGGAGCTGCATGTGTCAGAGGT
TTTCACCGTCATCACCGAAACGCGCGAGGCAGCTGCGGTAAAGCTCATCAGCGTGGTCGTGAAGCGATTC
ACAGATGTCTGCCTGTTCATCCGCGTCCAGCTCGTTGAGTTTCTCCAGAAGCGTTAATGTCTGGCTTCTG
ATAAAGCGGGCCATGTTAAGGGCGGTTTTTTCCTGTTTGGTCACTGATGCCTCCGTGTAAGGGGGATTTC
TGTTCATGGGGGTAATGATACCGATGAAACGAGAGAGGATGCTCACGATACGGGTTACTGATGATGAACA
TGCCCGGTTACTGGAACGTTGTGAGGGTAAACAACTGGCGGTATGGATGCGGCGGGACCAGAGAAAAATC
ACTCAGGGTCAATGCCAGCGCTTCGTTAATACAGATGTAGGTGTTCCACAGGGTAGCCAGCAGCATCCTG
CGATGCAGATCCGGAACATAATGGTGCAGGGCGCTGACTTCCGCGTTTCCAGACTTTACGAAACACGGAA
ACCGAAGACCATTCATGTTGTTGCTCAGGTCGCAGACGTTTTGCAGCAGCAGTCGCTTCACGTTCGCTCG
CGTATCGGTGATTCATTCTGCTAACCAGTAAGGCAACCCCGCCAGCCTAGCCGGGTCCTCAACGACAGGA
GCACGATCATGCGCACCCGTGGGGCCGCCATGCCGGCGATAATGGCCTGCTTCTCGCCGAAACGTTTGGT
GGCGGGACCAGTGACGAAGGCTTGAGCGAGGGCGTGCAAGATTCCGAATACCGCAAGCGACAGGCCGATC
ATCGTCGCGCTCCAGCGAAAGCGGTCCTCGCCGAAAATGACCCAGAGCGCTGCCGGCACCTGTCCTACGA
GTTGCATGATAAAGAAGACAGTCATAAGTGCGGCGACGATAGTCATGCCCCGCGCCCACCGGAAGGAGCT
GACTGGGTTGAAGGCTCTCAAGGGCATCGGTCGAGATCCCGGTGCCTAATGAGTGAGCTAACTTACATTA
ATTGCGTTGCGCTCACTGCCCGCTTTCCAGTCGGGAAACCTGTCGTGCCAGCTGCATTAATGAATCGGCC
AACGCGCGGGGAGAGGCGGTTTGCGTATTGGGCGCCAGGGTGGTTTTTCTTTT
Features (pLannotate 1.2.2; 18 found; start..end, strand, type, name):
    973..1050    -  promoter       lacI promoter: lacI
   1058..1337    -  CDS            TcR (fragment): tetracycline efflux protein; tet; confers resistance to tetracycline
   1359..1377    +  promoter       T7 promoter: promoter for bacteriophage T7 RNA polymerase
   1378..1402    +  protein_bind   lac operator: The lac repressor binds to the lac operator to inhibit transcription in E. coli. This inhibition can be relieved by adding lactose or isopropyl-β-D-thiogalactopyranoside (IPTG). lac repressor encoded by lacI
   1417..1439    +  RBS            RBS: efficient ribosome binding site from bacteriophage T7 gene 10 (Olins and Rangwala, 1989)
   1447..3162    +  CDS            proS: SYP_ECOLI - Also known as drpA. Experimental evidence at protein level: Swiss-Prot protein existence level 1. Catalyzes the attachment of proline to tRNA(Pro) in a two- step reaction: proline is first activated by ATP to form Pro-AMP and then transferred to the acceptor end of tRNA(Pro). As ProRS can inadvertently accommodate and process non-cognate amino acids such as alanine and cysteine, to avoid such errors it has two additional distinct editing activities against alanine. One activity is designated as 'pretransfer' editing and involves the tRNA(Pro)-independent hydrolysis of activated Ala
   3190..3239    +  CDS            SET1 (fragment): solubility-enhancement tag derived from T7 phage gene 10B
   3247..3294    +  terminator     T7 terminator: transcription terminator for bacteriophage T7 RNA polymerase
   3331..3759    +  rep_origin     f1 ori (sequence partly withheld): f1 bacteriophage origin of replication; arrow indicates direction of (+) strand synthesis
   3812..3916    +  promoter       AmpR promoter: bla
   3917..4777    +  CDS            AmpR: β-lactamase; bla; confers resistance to ampicillin, carbenicillin, and related antibiotics
   4948..5536    +  rep_origin     ori: high-copy-number ColE1/pMB1/pBR322/pUC origin of replication
   5722..5861    -  misc_feature   bom: basis of mobility region from pBR322
   5963..6154    -  CDS            rop: Rop protein, which maintains plasmids at low copy number; rop
   6171..6551    +  CDS            YPB1_ECOLX: Protein predicted: Swiss-Prot protein existence level 4. From Escherichia coli.
   6623..6914    -  CDS            TcR (fragment): tetracycline efflux protein; tet; confers resistance to tetracycline
   6929..6950    -  protein_bind   CAP binding site: CAP binding activates transcription in the presence of cAMP. E. coli catabolite activator protein
   6963..972     -  CDS            lacI (across the origin): lac repressor; lacI; The lac repressor binds to the lac operator to inhibit transcription in E. coli. This inhibition can be relieved by adding lactose or isopropyl-β-D-thiogalactopyranoside (IPTG).
