[The description below was written by a language model from this plasmid's Addgene catalogue record and pLannotate feature annotations shown in this document.]
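Description:
pEcProRSH6 is a bacterial expression plasmid, built on the pJL-H6 backbone, that produces Escherichia coli prolyl-tRNA synthetase (ProRS, the proS gene product) carrying a C-terminal hexahistidine tag supplied by the backbone. The proS coding sequence was inserted by ligation-independent cloning. In the 7,073 nt sequence it sits downstream of a T7 promoter, a lac operator and the efficient ribosome binding site from phage T7 gene 10, and is followed by a T7 terminator. A plasmid-borne lacI gene with its own promoter supplies lac repressor. Transcription is therefore held off until an inducer such as IPTG is added, and it requires a host that provides T7 RNA polymerase. The His tag itself is not called as a separate feature in the annotation. The short stretch between the end of proS and the terminator was instead matched to a fragment of a T7 gene 10B-derived solubility tag, which is probably just backbone sequence resemblance rather than a functional fusion.

The plasmid is propagated through a ColE1/pMB1-type origin and selected with ampicillin through the β-lactamase gene. An f1 origin is also present. The annotation shows pBR322-derived remnants, including the bom region, rop and two nonfunctional fragments of the tetracycline resistance gene. The catalogue lists the plasmid as high copy, although rop is normally associated with reduced copy number.

The stated purpose is to express His-tagged ProRS in E. coli. The tag would allow purification by immobilised metal affinity chromatography, yielding the enzyme that charges tRNA(Pro) with proline and edits misactivated alanine. The record does not state a specific downstream application.
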