Addgene plasmid #177595: pEcProRSH6
Purpose: Expresses His tagged ProRS in Escherichia coli cells
Depositing lab: Kambiz Hamadani. Depositing organization: California State University, San Marcos.
Backbone
  Vector backbone: pJL-H6
  Vector type: Bacterial Expression
Growth in bacteria
  Bacterial resistance: Ampicillin, 100 μg/mL
  Growth temperature: 37°C
  Growth strain: DH5alpha
  Copy number: High Copy
Gene/Insert
  Gene/Insert name: Proline tRNA Synthetase
  Species: Escherichia coli
  Entrez Gene: proS (a.k.a. b0194, ECK0194, drp, drpA)
  Tag / fusion protein: Hexahistidine (C terminal on backbone)
  Cloning method: Ligation Independent Cloning
Terms and licenses: Academic/Nonprofit Terms; Industry Terms: Not Available to Industry
How to cite: pEcProRSH6 was a gift from Kambiz Hamadani (Addgene plasmid # 177595 ; http://n2t.net/addgene:177595 ; RRID:Addgene_177595)
