>Addgene plasmid #177595 | pEcProRSH6 | depositor partial sequence | sequence record 344491 | E. coli Proline tRNA Synthetase cDNA insert
ATGCGTACTAGCCAATACCTGCTCTCCACTCTCAAGGAGACACCTGCCGACGCCGAGGTGATCAGCCATC
AGCTGATGCTGCGCGCCGGGATGATCCGCAAGCTGGCCTCCGGGTTATATACCTGGCTGCCGACCGGCGT
GCGCGTTCTGAAAAAAGTCGAAAACATCGTGCGTGAAGAGATGAACAACGCCGGTGCGATCGAGGTGTCG
ATGCCGGTGGTTCAGCCAGCCGATTTGTGGCAAGAGAGTGGTCGTTGGGAACAGTACGGTCCGGAACTGC
TGCGTTTTGTTGACCGTGGCGAGCGTCCGTTCGTACTCGGCCCAACTCATGAAGAAGTTATCACTGACCT
GATTCGTAACGAGCTTAGCTCTTACAAACAGCTGCCGCTGAACTTCTATCAGATCCAGACCAAGTTCCGC
GACGAAGTGCGTCCGCGTTTCGGCGTCATGCGTTCCCGCGAATTCCTGATGAAAGATGCTTACTCTTTCC
ATACTTCTCAGGAATCCCTGCAGGAAACCTACGATGCAATGTATGCGGCCTACAGCAAAATCTTCAGCCG
CATGGGGCTGGATTTCCGCGCCGTACAAGCCGACACCGGTTCTATCGGCGGCAGCGCCTCTCACGAATTC
CAGGTGCTGGCGCAGAGCGGTGAAGACGATGTGGTCTTCTCCGACACCTCTGACTATGCAGCGAACATTG
AACTGGCAGAAGCTATCGCGCCGAAAGAACCGCGCGCTGCTGCTACCCAGGAAATGACGCTGGTTGATAC
GCCGAACGCGAAAACCATCGCGGAACTGGTTGAACAGTTCAATCTGCCGATTGAGAAAACGGTTAAGACT
CTGCTGGTTAAAGCGGTTGAAGGCAGCAGCTTCCCGCAGGTTGCGCTGCTGGTGCGCGGTGATCACGAGC
TGAACGAAGTTAAAGCAGAAAAACTGCCGCAGGTTGCAAGCCCGCTGACTTTCGCGACCGAAGAAGAAAT
TCGTGCCGTGGTTAAAGCCGGTCCGGGTTCACTGGGTCCGGTAAACATGCCGATTCCGGTGGTGATTGAC
CGTACCGTTGCGGCGATGAGTGATTTCGCTGCTGGTGCTAACATCGATGGTAAACACTACTTCGGCATCA
ACTGGGATCGCGATGTCGCTACCCCGGAAGTTGCAGATATCCGTAACGTGGTGGCTGGCGATCCAAGCCC
GGATGGCCAGGGTAGGCTGCTGATCAAACGTGGTATCGAAGTTGGTCACATCTTCCAGCTGGGTACCAAG
TACTCCGAAGCACTGAAAGCCTCCGTACAGGGTGAAGATGGCCGTAACCAAATCCTGACGATGGGTTGCT
ACGGTATCGGGGTAACGCGTGTGGTAGCTGCGGCGATTGAGCAGAACTACGACGAACGAGGCATCGTATG
GCCTGACGCTATCGCGCCGTTCCAGGTGGCGATTCTGCCGATGAACATGCACAAATCCTTCCGCGTACAA
GAGCTTGCTGAGAAACTGTACAGCGAACTGCGTGCACAAGGTATCGAAGTGCTGCTGGATGACCGCAAAG
AGCGTCCGGGCGTGATGTTTGCTGATATGGAACTGATCGGTATTCCGCACACTATTGTGCTGGGCGACCG
TAACCTCGACAACGACGATATCGAATATAAATATCGTCGCAACGGCGAGAAACAGTTAATTAAGACTGGT
GACATCGTCGAATATCTGGTGAAACAGATTAAAGGCTGA
